Addgene plasmid #251494: CMV_3xFLAG_NLS_ISCro4_NLS_T2A_puroR_SV40_polyA
Purpose: Expression of a human codon optimised ISCro4 bridge recombinase
Depositing lab: Martin Jinek. Depositing organization: University of Zurich. Publication: Programmable genome editing in human cells using RNA-guided bridge recombinases. Pelea O, Talas A, Carrera JF, Mathis N, van de Venn L, Yeh CD, Kulcsar PI, Marquart KF, Weber Y, Gerecke SE, Harvey-Seutcheu IF, Mailander D, Pfleiderer MM, Chanez C, Corn JE, Schwank G, Jinek M. Science. 2026 Feb 5:eadz1884. doi: 10.1126/science.adz1884. PubMed 41642947.
Backbone
  Vector backbone: pTwist CMV
  Vector type: Mammalian Expression
Growth in bacteria
  Bacterial resistance: Ampicillin, 100 μg/mL
  Growth temperature: 37°C
  Growth strain: DH5alpha
  Copy number: High Copy
Gene/Insert
  Gene/Insert name: ISCro4 bridge recombinase
  Species: Citrobacter rodentium
  Mutation: NA
  Cloning method: Gibson Cloning
Terms and licenses: Academic/Nonprofit Terms; Industry Terms: Not Available to Industry
How to cite: CMV_3xFLAG_NLS_ISCro4_NLS_T2A_puroR_SV40_polyA was a gift from Martin Jinek (Addgene plasmid # 251494 ; http://n2t.net/addgene:251494 ; RRID:Addgene_251494)
