[The description below was written by a language model from this plasmid's Addgene catalogue record and pLannotate feature annotations shown in this document.]
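Description:
CMV_3xFLAG_NLS_ISCro4_NLS_T2A_puroR_SV40_polyA is a mammalian expression plasmid built on the pTwist CMV backbone for producing a human codon-optimised ISCro4 bridge recombinase, an enzyme originating from Citrobacter rodentium. It is maintained in E. coli as a high-copy plasmid through a ColE1/pUC-type origin and selected with ampicillin via the β-lactamase (AmpR) gene. The bacterial module is bracketed by rrnG and T7 transcription terminators, and short 5' and 3' β-globin insulator elements plus an upstream synthetic poly(A) signal flank the expression cassette, an arrangement that helps isolate the mammalian transcription unit from read-through and neighbouring sequences.

Expression is driven by the human cytomegalovirus immediate-early enhancer and promoter, with a T7 promoter lying just downstream. As the name indicates, the open reading frame encodes an N-terminal 3xFLAG epitope tag for detection, the recombinase flanked on both sides by nuclear localisation signals to direct it to the nucleus, and a T2A self-cleaving peptide followed by puromycin N-acetyltransferase, so that recombinase and resistance marker are produced from one transcript as separate proteins and transfected cells can be enriched with puromycin. The cassette ends with an SV40 polyadenylation signal. The automated feature table annotates the promoter elements, the puromycin resistance gene and the poly(A) signal but not the FLAG tag, NLS, T2A or ISCro4 coding sequence itself, which presumably occupies the unannotated stretch spanning the origin of the circular map.

The construct is intended to supply the protein component of an RNA-guided bridge recombinase system for programmable genome editing in human cells. The guiding bridge RNA is not recorded as part of this plasmid and would need to be supplied separately.
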