Features (pLannotate 1.2.2; 17 found; start..end, strand, type, name):
     73..669     +  CDS            pac: PUAC_STRAD - Protein predicted: Swiss-Prot protein existence level 4. Detoxification of puromycin. From Streptomyces alboniger.
    715..836     -  polyA_signal   SV40 poly(A) signal: SV40 polyadenylation signal
    859..928     -  CDS            large T antigen (fragment): large T antigen from SV40 (simian virus 40)
    951..997     +  terminator     T7 terminator: transcription terminator for bacteriophage T7 RNA polymerase
   1027..1163    +  terminator     rrnG terminator: transcription terminator from the E. coli ribosomal RNA rrnG operon (Albrechtsen et al., 1991)
   1208..1279    +  misc_feature   3' β-globin insulator: insulator downstream of the human β-globin locus (Farrell et al., 2002)
   1505..2093    -  rep_origin     ori: high-copy-number ColE1/pMB1/pBR322/pUC origin of replication
   2265..2329    -  CDS            bla(M) (fragment): β-lactamase lacking the signal sequence; bla(M); allows cytosolic expression of β-lactamase
   2839..3699    +  CDS            AmpR: β-lactamase; bla; confers resistance to ampicillin, carbenicillin, and related antibiotics
   3712..3848    +  terminator     rrnG terminator: transcription terminator from the E. coli ribosomal RNA rrnG operon (Albrechtsen et al., 1991)
   4000..4071    +  misc_feature   5' β-globin insulator: insulator upstream of the human β-globin locus (Farrell et al., 2002)
   4076..4122    -  terminator     T7 terminator: transcription terminator for bacteriophage T7 RNA polymerase
   4140..4188    -  polyA_signal   poly(A) signal: synthetic polyadenylation signal
   4269..4572    +  enhancer       CMV enhancer: human cytomegalovirus immediate early enhancer
   4645..4662    -  promoter       CMV promoter (fragment): human cytomegalovirus (CMV) immediate early promoter
   4725..4776    +  promoter       CMVd2 promoter: truncated human cytomegalovirus (CMV) immediate early promoter that yields moderately reduced expression relative to the full-length promoter
   4847..4865    +  promoter       T7 promoter: promoter for bacteriophage T7 RNA polymerase
>Addgene plasmid #251494 | CMV_3xFLAG_NLS_ISCro4_NLS_T2A_puroR_SV40_polyA | addgene full sequence | sequence record 498949 | Addgene NGS Result
GGCAGTGGAGAGGGCAGAGGAAGTCTGCTAACATGCGGTGACGTCGAGGAGAATCCTGGCCCAAGGCTCG
AGATGACCGAGTACAAGCCGACGGTTAGACTGGCTACCAGGGATGATGTGCCTCGGGCTGTCCGCACTTT
AGCAGCTGCTTTTGCAGATTACCCTGCCACAAGGCATACAGTCGATCCCGACAGACATATCGAAAGAGTA
ACGGAACTGCAGGAGCTGTTTCTTACTCGTGTAGGCCTGGACATTGGGAAAGTCTGGGTGGCCGATGACG
GCGCCGCCGTTGCCGTGTGGACGACTCCAGAGAGTGTGGAGGCTGGGGCGGTGTTCGCGGAGATCGGCCC
CAGAATGGCCGAACTGTCCGGATCCCGGCTCGCAGCTCAGCAGCAGATGGAGGGACTCCTTGCACCTCAT
CGGCCAAAGGAGCCTGCCTGGTTTCTGGCCACAGTAGGGGTGAGTCCCGATCATCAGGGAAAGGGATTGG
GAAGCGCCGTCGTCCTTCCCGGGGTAGAGGCAGCCGAGAGGGCTGGCGTGCCCGCTTTCTTGGAGACAAG
CGCTCCTCGGAATCTGCCCTTTTACGAGCGCCTCGGTTTTACTGTCACAGCTGACGTTGAGGTGCCAGAA
GGTCCTAGAACTTGGTGTATGACAAGAAAGCCTGGCGCCGCTTGACTGACTGAGATACAGCGTACCTTCA
GCTCACAGACATGATAAGATACATTGATGAGTTTGGACAAACCACAACTAGAATGCAGTGAAAAAAATGC
TTTATTTGTGAAATTTGTGATGCTATTGCTTTATTTGTAACCATTATAAGCTGCAATAAACAAGTTAACA
ACAACAATTGCATTCATTTTATGTTTCAGGTTCAGGGGGAGGTGTGGGAGGTTTTTTAAAGCAAGTAAAA
CCTCTACAAATGTGGTATTGGCCCATCTCTATCGGTATCGTAGCATAACCCCTTGGGGCCTCTAAACGGG
TCTTGAGGGGTTTTTTGTGCCCCTCGGGCCGGATTGCTATCTACCGGCATTGGCGCAGAAAAAAATGCCT
GATGCGACGCTGCGCGTCTTATACTCCCACATATGCCAGATTCAGCAACGGATACGGCTTCCCCAACTTG
CCCACTTCCATACGTGTCCTCCTTACCAGAAATTTATCCTTAAGGTCGTCAGCTATCCTGCAGGCGATCT
CTCGATTTCGATCAAGACATTCCTTTAATGGTCTTTTCTGGACACCACTAGGGGTCAGAAGTAGTTCATC
AAACTTTCTTCCCTCCCTAATCTCATTGGTTACCTTGGGCTATCGAAACTTAATTAACCAGTCAAGTCAG
CTACTTGGCGAGATCGACTTGTCTGGGTTTCGACTACGCTCAGAATTGCGTCAGTCAAGTTCGATCTGGT
CCTTGCTATTGCACCCGTTCTCCGATTACGAGTTTCATTTAAATCATGTGAGCAAAAGGCCAGCAAAAGG
CCAGGAACCGTAAAAAGGCCGCGTTGCTGGCGTTTTTCCATAGGCTCCGCCCCCCTGACGAGCATCACAA
AAATCGACGCTCAAGTCAGAGGTGGCGAAACCCGACAGGACTATAAAGATACCAGGCGTTTCCCCCTGGA
AGCTCCCTCGTGCGCTCTCCTGTTCCGACCCTGCCGCTTACCGGATACCTGTCCGCCTTTCTCCCTTCGG
GAAGCGTGGCGCTTTCTCATAGCTCACGCTGTAGGTATCTCAGTTCGGTGTAGGTCGTTCGCTCCAAGCT
GGGCTGTGTGCACGAACCCCCCGTTCAGCCCGACCGCTGCGCCTTATCCGGTAACTATCGTCTTGAGTCC
AACCCGGTAAGACACGACTTATCGCCACTGGCAGCAGCCACTGGTAACAGGATTAGCAGAGCGAGGTATG
TAGGCGGTGCTACAGAGTTCTTGAAGTGGTGGCCTAACTACGGCTACACTAGAAGAACAGTATTTGGTAT
CTGCGCTCTGCTGAAGCCAGTTACCTTCGGAAAAAGAGTTGGTAGCTCTTGATCCGGCAAACAAACCACC
GCTGGTAGCGGTGGTTTTTTTGTTTGCAAGCAGCAGATTACGCGCAGAAAAAAAGGATCTCAAGAAGATC
CTTTGATCTTTTCTACGGGGTCTGACGCTCAGTGGAACGAAAACTCACGTTAAGGGATTTTGGTCATGAG
ATTATCAAAAAGGATCTTCACCTAGATCCTTTTAAATTAAAAATGAAGTTTTAAATCAATCTAAAGTATA
TATGAGTAAACTTGGTCTGACAGTTACCAATGCTTAATCAGTGAGGCACCTATCTCAGCGATCTGTCTAT
TTCGTTCATCCATAGTTGCATTTAAATTTCCGAACTCTCCAAGGCCCTCGTCGGAAAATCTTCAAACCTT
TCGTCCGATCCATCTTGCAGGCTACCTCTCGAACGAACTATCGCAAGTCTCTTGGCCGGCCTTGCGCCTT
GGCTATTGCTTGGCAGCGCCTATCGCCAGGTATTACTCCAATCCCGAATATCCGAGATCGGGATCACCCG
AGAGAAGTTCAACCTACATCCTCAATCCCGATCTATCCGAGATCCGAGGAATATCGAAATCGGGGCGCGC
CTGGTGTACCGAGAACGATCCTCTCAGTGCGAGTCTCGACGATCCATATCGTTGCTTGGCAGTCAGCCAG
TCGGAATCCAGCTTGGGACCCAGGAAGTCCAATCGTCAGATATTGTACTCAAGCCTGGTCACGGCAGCGT
ACCGATCTGTTTAAACCTAGATATTGATAGTCTGATCGGTCAACGTATAATCGAGTCCTAGCTTTTGCAA
ACATCTATCAAGAGACAGGATCAGCAGGAGGCTTTCGCATGAGTATTCAACATTTCCGTGTCGCCCTTAT
TCCCTTTTTTGCGGCATTTTGCCTTCCTGTTTTTGCTCACCCAGAAACGCTGGTGAAAGTAAAAGATGCT
GAAGATCAGTTGGGTGCGCGAGTGGGTTACATCGAACTGGATCTCAACAGCGGTAAGATCCTTGAGAGTT
TTCGCCCCGAAGAACGCTTTCCAATGATGAGCACTTTTAAAGTTCTGCTATGTGGCGCGGTATTATCCCG
TATTGACGCCGGGCAAGAGCAACTCGGTCGCCGCATACACTATTCTCAGAATGACTTGGTTGAGTATTCA
CCAGTCACAGAAAAGCATCTTACGGATGGCATGACAGTAAGAGAATTATGCAGTGCTGCCATAACCATGA
GTGATAACACTGCGGCCAACTTACTTCTGACAACGATTGGAGGACCGAAGGAGCTAACCGCTTTTTTGCA
CAACATGGGGGATCATGTAACTCGCCTTGATCGTTGGGAACCGGAGCTGAATGAAGCCATACCAAACGAC
GAGCGTGACACCACGATGCCTGTAGCAATGGCAACAACCTTGCGTAAACTATTAACTGGCGAACTACTTA
CTCTAGCTTCCCGGCAACAGTTGATAGACTGGATGGAGGCGGATAAAGTTGCAGGACCACTTCTGCGCTC
GGCCCTTCCGGCTGGCTGGTTTATTGCTGATAAATCTGGAGCCGGTGAGCGTGGGTCTCGCGGTATCATT
GCAGCACTGGGGCCAGATGGTAAGCCCTCCCGTATCGTAGTTATCTACACGACGGGGAGTCAGGCAACTA
TGGATGAACGAAATAGACAGATCGCTGAGATAGGTGCCTCACTGATTAAGCATTGGTAACCGATTCTAGG
TGCATTGGCGCAGAAAAAAATGCCTGATGCGACGCTGCGCGTCTTATACTCCCACATATGCCAGATTCAG
CAACGGATACGGCTTCCCCAACTTGCCCACTTCCATACGTGTCCTCCTTACCAGAAATTTATCCTTAAGA
TCCCGAATCGTTTAAACTCGACTCTGGCTCTATCGAATCTCCGTCGTTTCGAGCTTACGCGAACAGCCGT
GGCGCTCATTTGCTCGTCGGGCATCGAATCTCGTCAGCTATCGTCAGCTTACCTTTTTGGCAGCGATCGC
GGCTCCCGACATCTTGGACCATTAGCTCCACAGGTATCTTCTTCCCTCTAGTGGTCATAACAGCAGCTTC
AGCTACCTCTCAATTCAAAAAACCCCTCAAGACCCGTTTAGAGGCCCCAAGGGGTTATGCTATCAATCGT
TGCGTTACACACACAAAAAACCAACACACATCCATCTTCGATGGATAGCGATTTTATTATCTAACTGCTG
ATCGAGTGTAGCCAGATCTAGTAATCAATTACGGGGTCATTAGTTCATAGCCCATATATGGAGTTCCGCG
TTACATAACTTACGGTAAATGGCCCGCCTGGCTGACCGCCCAACGACCCCCGCCCATTGACGTCAATAAT
GACGTATGTTCCCATAGTAACGCCAATAGGGACTTTCCATTGACGTCAATGGGTGGAGTATTTACGGTAA
ACTGCCCACTTGGCAGTACATCAAGTGTATCATATGCCAAGTACGCCCCCTATTGACGTCAATGACGGTA
AATGGCCCGCCTGGCATTATGCCCAGTACATGACCTTATGGGACTTTCCTACTTGGCAGTACATCTACGT
ATTAGTCATCGCTATTACCATGCTGATGCGGTTTTGGCAGTACATCAATGGGCGTGGATAGCGGTTTGAC
TCACGGGGATTTCCAAGTCTCCACCCCATTGACGTCAATGGGAGTTTGTTTTGGCACCAAAATCAACGGG
ACTTTCCAAAATGTCGTAACAACTCCGCCCCATTGACGCAAATGGGCGGTAGGCGTGTACGGTGGGAGGT
CTATATAAGCAGAGCTGGTTTAGTGAACCGTCAGATCAGATCTTTGTCGATCCTACCATCCACTCGACAC
ACCCGCCAGCGGCCGCTAATACGACTCACTATAGGGAGAGCCGCCACCGCCACCATGGACTATAAGGACC
ACGACGGAGACTACAAGGATCATGATATTGATTACAAAGACGATGACGATAAGATGGCCCCAAAGAAGAA
GCGGAAGGTCGGTATCCACGGAGTCCCAGCAGCCATGGAGCAGGAGCTGCACTTCATCGGAATCGACGTG
AGCAAAGCTAAGCTCGACGTGGATGTCTTAAGACCCGACGGAAGGCATCGCTCAAAAAAGTTTGCCAACA
CACCTAAAGGACACGATGAACTGCTGCGGTGGCTGAGCGGTCACCGAGTAGCCCCTGCACACATCTGCAT
GGAGGCTACGAGTACCTATATGGAAGACGTGGCCGCCCACCTGTCAGACGCCGGATACACTGTGTCTGTA
ATTAACCCCGCGCTGGGCAAGGCCTTTGCGCAGAGCGAAGGATTGCGGTCCAAGACTGACGCAGTGGATG
CACGAATGCTTGCCGAGTTTTGTAGACAGAAGAGACCACCAGCCTGGGAAGCCCCACACCCAGTAGAGCG
CGCACTGCGAGCCCTGGTCCTGCGGCACCAGAGCTTGACTGATATGCACACTCAGGAGCTGAACCGCCTT
GAGACCGCTCGGGAAGTGCAGCGGCCCTCAATAGACGCCCATCTCCTGTGGCTGCACGCGGAACTGAAAA
GGATAGAAAAGCAGATAAAGGATCTGACTGATGATGACCCAGACATGAAACATAGGCGCAAATTGCTGGA
ATCTATCCCAGGTATCGGAGAAAAGACCTCCGCTGTCTTGCTGGCCTACACTGGACTGAAGGAGCGGTTC
ACACACGCAAGGCAATTCGCCGCTTTCGCTGGTCTGACACCACGCCGGTATGAAAGTGGGTCATCAGTCA
ATCGGGCGTCTCGCATGAGTAAGGCCGGCCACGCCTCCCTTAGGAGAGCTTTGTACATGCCGGCCATGGT
AGCGGTGTCTAAGACTGAGTGGGGCCGCGCGTTCCGCGACCGACTGGCAGGAAATGGCAAAAAGGGTAAG
GTGATTATCGGGGCTATGATGAGAAAGCTGGCACAGGTGGCCTACGGTGTACTGAAGAGTGGCGTGCCAT
TTGACGCTTCCAGACACAATCCCGTGGCCGCATCTCGGGCCGATAAGAGACCCGCTGCTACCAAAAAAGC
TGGGCAAGCAAAGAAAAAAAAAGAGTTCGGGAGTGGC
